>Addgene plasmid #84609 | pCRISPRyl_XPR2 | depositor full sequence | sequence record 165408 | pCRISPRyl_XPR2 sequence 11823 bps
TCGCGCGTTTCGGTGATGACGGTGAAAACCTCTGACACATGCAGCTCCCGGAGACGGTCACAGCTTGTCT
GTAAGCGGATGCCGGGAGCAGACAAGCCCGTCAGGGCGCGTCAGCGGGTGTTGGCGGGTGTCGGGGCTGG
CTTAACTATGCGGCATCAGAGCAGATTGTACTGAGAGTGCACCATATGCGGTGTGAAATACCGCACAGAT
GCGTAAGGAGAAAATACCGCATCAGGCGCCATTCGCCATTCAGGCTGCGCAACTGTTGGGAAGGGCGATC
GGTGCGGGCCTCTTCGCTATTACGCCAGCTGGCGAAAGGGGGATGTGCTGCAAGGCGATTAAGTTGGGTA
ACGCCAGGGTTTTCCCAGTCACGACGTTGTAAAACGACGGCCAGTGAATTCGAGCTCGGTACCCGCTTTT
CGTAGATAATGGAATACAAATGGATATCCAGAGTATACACATGGATAGTATACACTGACACGACAATTCT
GTATCTCTTTATGTTAACTACTGTGAGGCGTTAAATAGAGCTTGATATATAAAATGTTACATTTCACAGT
CTGAACTTTTGCAGATTACCTAATTTGGTAAGATATTAATTATGAACTGAAAGTTGATGGCATCCCTAAA
TTTGATGAAAGGGGGATCCCCCGGGTTCGAAGGTACCAAGGAAGCATGCGGTACCCGAATTCCTGAGGTG
TCTCACAAGTGCCGTGCAGTCCCGCCCCCACTTGCTTCTCTTTGTGTGTAGTGTACGTACATTATCGAGA
CCGTTGTTCCCGCCCACCTCGATCCGGTCTAGACTGAGGTGTCTCACAAGTGCCGTGCAGTCCCGCCCCC
ACTTGCTTCTCTTTGTGTGTAGTGTACGTACATTATCGAGACCGTTGTTCCCGCCCACCTCGATCCGGGG
ATCCCTGAGGTGTCTCACAAGTGCCGTGCAGTCCCGCCCCCACTTGCTTCTCTTTGTGTGTAGTGTACGT
ACATTATCGAGACCGTTGTTCCCGCCCACCTCGATCCGGGTCGACCTGAGGTGTCTCACAAGTGCCGTGC
AGTCCCGCCCCCACTTGCTTCTCTTTGTGTGTAGTGTACGTACATTATCGAGACCGTTGTTCCCGCCCAC
CTCGATCCGGGAGCTCCTGAGGTGTCTCACAAGTGCCGTGCAGTCCCGCCCCCACTTGCTTCTCTTTGTG
TGTAGTGTACGTACATTATCGAGACCGTTGTTCCCGCCCACCTCGATCCGGTCTAGACTGAGGTGTCTCA
CAAGTGCCGTGCAGTCCCGCCCCCACTTGCTTCTCTTTGTGTGTAGTGTACGTACATTATCGAGACCGTT
GTTCCCGCCCACCTCGATCCGGGGATCCCTGAGGTGTCTCACAAGTGCCGTGCAGTCCCGCCCCCACTTG
CTTCTCTTTGTGTGTAGTGTACGTACATTATCGAGACCGTTGTTCCCGCCCACCTCGATCCGGGTCGACC
TGAGGTGTCTCACAAGTGCCGTGCAGTCCCGCCCCCACTTGCTTCTCTTTGTGTGTAGTGTACGTACATT
ATCGAGACCGTTGTTCCCGCCCACCTCGATCCGGGCATGCCTGCAGAAGCTTTTGTGGTTGGGACTTTAG
CCAAGGGTATAAAAGACCACCGTCCCCGAATTACCTTTCCTCTTCTTTTCTCTCTCTCCTTGTCAACTCA
CACCCGAAATCGTTAAGCATTTCCTTCTGAGTATAAGAATCATTCAAAGGCGCGCCACAATGGATAAGAA
ATACTCCATTGGCCTGGACATCGGAACCAACTCCGTGGGTTGGGCCGTGATCACCGATGAGTACAAGGTG
CCCTCTAAGAAATTCAAGGTCCTGGGCAACACCGACCGACACTCCATCAAGAAGAACCTGATCGGCGCTC
TGCTCTTCGACTCTGGCGAGACCGCTGAGGCCACCCGACTGAAGCGAACCGCTCGAAGACGATACACCCG
AAGAAAGAACCGAATCTGTTACCTGCAGGAGATCTTCTCTAACGAGATGGCCAAGGTGGACGACTCTTTC
TTCCACCGACTGGAGGAGTCTTTCCTGGTGGAGGAGGACAAGAAGCACGAGCGACACCCCATCTTCGGCA
ACATCGTGGACGAGGTGGCCTACCACGAGAAGTACCCCACCATCTACCACCTGCGAAAGAAGCTGGTGGA
CTCTACCGACAAGGCCGACCTGCGACTGATCTACCTGGCCCTGGCCCACATGATCAAGTTCCGAGGCCAC
TTCCTGATCGAGGGCGACCTGAACCCCGACAACTCTGACGTGGACAAGCTGTTCATCCAGCTGGTGCAGA
CCTACAACCAGCTCTTCGAAGAGAACCCCATTAACGCTTCTGGCGTGGATGCTAAGGCCATCCTGTCTGC
CCGACTGTCTAAGTCTCGACGACTCGAGAACCTGATTGCTCAGCTCCCCGGAGAGAAGAAGAACGGTCTG
TTCGGAAACCTGATTGCTCTGTCCCTGGGTCTCACCCCTAACTTCAAGTCCAACTTCGATCTGGCTGAGG
ACGCTAAGCTGCAGCTGTCTAAGGACACCTACGACGATGACCTGGATAACCTGCTCGCCCAGATTGGCGA
CCAGTACGCCGACCTGTTCCTGGCCGCCAAGAACCTGTCTGACGCCATCCTGCTGTCTGACATCCTGCGA
GTGAACACCGAGATCACCAAGGCCCCCCTGTCTGCCTCCATGATTAAGCGATACGATGAGCACCACCAGG
ATCTGACCCTCCTCAAGGCTCTGGTCCGACAGCAGCTGCCCGAGAAGTACAAGGAGATTTTCTTCGACCA
GTCTAAGAACGGCTACGCCGGCTACATCGACGGCGGCGCCTCTCAGGAGGAGTTCTACAAGTTCATTAAG
CCCATCCTGGAGAAGATGGACGGAACCGAGGAACTGCTCGTGAAGCTGAACCGAGAGGACCTCCTGCGAA
AGCAGCGAACCTTCGACAACGGCTCTATCCCCCACCAGATCCACCTGGGCGAGCTGCACGCCATCCTGCG
ACGACAGGAGGACTTCTACCCCTTCCTGAAGGACAACCGAGAGAAGATCGAGAAGATCCTGACCTTCCGA
ATCCCCTACTACGTGGGACCCCTGGCCCGAGGAAACTCTCGATTCGCTTGGATGACCCGAAAGTCTGAGG
AGACCATTACCCCCTGGAACTTCGAGGAGGTGGTGGATAAGGGCGCCTCTGCTCAGTCTTTCATCGAGCG
AATGACCAACTTCGACAAGAACCTCCCCAACGAGAAGGTCCTGCCCAAGCACTCTCTGCTCTACGAGTAC
TTCACCGTCTACAACGAGCTCACCAAGGTCAAGTACGTGACCGAGGGAATGCGAAAGCCCGCTTTCCTGT
CTGGAGAGCAGAAGAAGGCTATTGTGGATCTGCTCTTCAAGACTAACCGAAAGGTCACCGTCAAGCAGCT
GAAGGAGGATTACTTCAAGAAGATTGAGTGTTTCGATTCTGTCGAGATCTCCGGCGTCGAGGACCGATTC
AACGCCTCTCTGGGTACCTACCACGACCTGCTGAAGATTATCAAGGACAAGGATTTCCTGGATAACGAGG
AGAACGAGGATATTCTCGAGGACATTGTCCTGACCCTCACCCTGTTCGAGGATCGAGAGATGATTGAGGA
GCGACTCAAGACCTACGCTCACCTGTTCGACGACAAGGTGATGAAGCAGCTGAAGCGACGACGATACACC
GGCTGGGGCCGACTGTCTCGAAAGCTGATCAACGGCATCCGAGACAAGCAGTCTGGCAAGACCATCCTGG
ACTTCCTGAAGTCTGACGGCTTCGCCAACCGAAACTTCATGCAGCTGATCCACGACGACTCTCTGACCTT
CAAGGAGGACATCCAGAAGGCCCAGGTGTCTGGCCAGGGCGACTCTCTGCACGAGCACATCGCCAACCTG
GCCGGCTCTCCCGCCATTAAGAAAGGTATCCTGCAGACCGTCAAGGTGGTCGATGAGCTCGTCAAGGTGA
TGGGCCGACACAAGCCCGAGAACATTGTCATTGAGATGGCTCGAGAGAACCAGACTACTCAGAAGGGTCA
GAAAAACTCCCGAGAGCGAATGAAGCGAATTGAGGAAGGTATTAAGGAGCTGGGATCCCAGATTCTCAAG
GAGCATCCCGTGGAGAACACTCAGCTCCAGAACGAGAAGCTGTACCTGTACTATCTGCAGAACGGTCGAG
ACATGTACGTCGACCAGGAGCTGGATATCAACCGACTCTCCGACTACGATGTGGACCACATTGTGCCCCA
GTCCTTCCTGAAGGACGATTCTATCGATAACAAGGTGCTGACCCGATCCGACAAGAACCGAGGCAAGTCT
GACAACGTGCCCTCCGAGGAGGTGGTCAAGAAGATGAAGAACTACTGGCGACAGCTGCTGAACGCCAAGC
TGATTACCCAGCGAAAGTTCGACAACCTGACCAAGGCCGAGCGAGGCGGCCTGTCTGAGCTGGACAAGGC
CGGCTTCATCAAGCGACAGCTGGTGGAGACCCGACAGATCACCAAGCACGTGGCCCAGATCCTGGACTCT
CGAATGAACACCAAGTACGACGAGAACGACAAGCTGATCCGAGAGGTGAAGGTGATCACCCTGAAGTCTA
AGCTGGTGTCTGACTTCCGAAAGGACTTCCAGTTCTACAAGGTGCGAGAGATTAACAACTACCACCACGC
CCACGATGCCTACCTGAACGCTGTCGTGGGCACCGCCCTCATCAAGAAGTATCCCAAGCTGGAGTCCGAG
TTCGTCTACGGCGACTACAAGGTCTACGATGTGCGAAAAATGATTGCCAAGTCCGAGCAGGAGATTGGCA
AGGCTACCGCCAAGTACTTCTTCTACTCCAACATTATGAACTTCTTCAAGACCGAGATTACCCTGGCTAA
CGGCGAGATTCGAAAGCGACCCCTCATTGAGACCAACGGAGAGACCGGTGAGATCGTGTGGGACAAGGGA
CGAGACTTCGCCACCGTGCGAAAGGTGCTGTCTATGCCCCAGGTGAACATCGTGAAGAAGACCGAGGTGC
AGACCGGAGGTTTCTCTAAGGAGTCCATCCTGCCCAAGCGAAACTCTGACAAGCTGATCGCCCGAAAGAA
GGACTGGGACCCCAAGAAGTACGGAGGTTTCGACTCTCCCACCGTGGCTTACTCTGTGCTGGTGGTGGCC
AAGGTGGAGAAGGGCAAGTCTAAGAAGCTGAAGTCTGTGAAGGAGCTGCTGGGCATTACCATCATGGAGC
GATCTTCTTTCGAGAAGAACCCCATTGACTTCCTGGAGGCCAAGGGATACAAGGAGGTGAAGAAAGATCT
GATTATCAAGCTCCCCAAGTACTCTCTGTTCGAGCTGGAGAACGGACGAAAGCGAATGCTGGCCTCTGCC
GGCGAGCTGCAGAAGGGAAACGAGCTGGCCCTGCCCTCCAAGTACGTCAACTTCCTGTACCTCGCCTCCC
ATTACGAGAAGCTGAAGGGCTCTCCCGAGGATAACGAGCAGAAGCAGCTCTTCGTGGAGCAGCATAAGCA
CTACCTGGACGAGATCATCGAGCAGATCTCTGAGTTCTCTAAGCGAGTGATCCTGGCTGACGCCAACCTG
GATAAGGTGCTGTCTGCTTACAACAAGCACCGAGACAAGCCCATTCGAGAGCAGGCTGAGAACATCATTC
ACCTGTTCACCCTGACCAACCTGGGAGCCCCCGCTGCCTTCAAGTACTTCGACACCACCATCGACCGAAA
GCGATACACCTCTACCAAGGAGGTGCTGGACGCCACCCTGATCCACCAGTCTATCACCGGCCTGTACGAG
ACCCGAATCGACCTGTCTCAGCTGGGCGGCGACTCTCGAGCCGACCCCAAGAAGAAGCGAAAGGTGTAAG
CTAGCCTCATGTAATTAGTTATGTCACGCTTACATTCACGCCCTCCCCCCACATCCGCTCTAACCGAAAA
GGAAGGAGTTAGACAACCTGAAGTCTAGGTCCCTATTTATTTTTTTATAGTTATGTTAGTATTAAGAACG
TTATTTATATTTCAAATTTTTCTTTTTTTTCTGTACAGACGCGTGTACGCATGTAACATTATACTGAAAA
CCTTGCTTGAGAAGGTTTTGGGACGCTCGAAGGCTTTAATTTGCAAGCTTGGCGTAATCATGGTCATAGC
TGTTTCCTGTGTGAAATTGTTATCCGCTCACAATTCCACACAACATACGAGCCGGAAGCATAAAGTGTAA
AGCCTGGGGTGCCTAATGAGTGAGCTAACTCACATTAATTGCGTTGCGCTCACTGCCCGCTTTCCAGTCG
GGAAACCTGTCGTGCCAGCTGCATTAATGAATCGGCCAACGCGCGGGGAGAGGCGGTTTGCGTATTGGGC
GCTCTTCCGCTTCCTCGCTCACTGACTCGCTGCGCTCGGTCGTTCGGCTGCGGCGAGCGGTATCAGCTCA
CTCAAAGGCGGTAATACGGTTATCCACAGAATCAGGGGATAACGCAGGAAAGAACATGTGAGCAAAAGGC
CAGCAAAAGGCCAGGAACCGTAAAAAGGCCGCGTTGCTGGCGTTTTTCCATAGGCTCCGCCCCCCTGACG
AGCATCACAAAAATCGACGCTCAAGTCAGAGGTGGCGAAACCCGACAGGACTATAAAGATACCAGGCGTT
TCCCCCTGGAAGCTCCCTCGTGCGCTCTCCTGTTCCGACCCTGCCGCTTACCGGATACCTGTCCGCCTTT
CTCCCTTCGGGAAGCGTGGCGCTTTCTCAATGCTCACGCTGTAGGTATCTCAGTTCGGTGTAGGTCGTTC
GCTCCAAGCTGGGCTGTGTGCACGAACCCCCCGTTCAGCCCGACCGCTGCGCCTTATCCGGTAACTATCG
TCTTGAGTCCAACCCGGTAAGACACGACTTATCGCCACTGGCAGCAGCCACTGGTAACAGGATTAGCAGA
GCGAGGTATGTAGGCGGTGCTACAGAGTTCTTGAAGTGGTGGCCTAACTACGGCTACACTAGAAGGACAG
TATTTGGTATCTGCGCTCTGCTGAAGCCAGTTACCTTCGGAAAAAGAGTTGGTAGCTCTTGATCCGGCAA
ACAAACCACCGCTGGTAGCGGTGGTTTTTTTGTTTGCAAGCAGCAGATTACGCGCAGAAAAAAAGGATCT
CAAGAAGATCCTTTGATCTTTTCTACGGGGTCTGACGCTCAGTGGAACGAAAACTCACGTTAAGGGATTT
TGGTCATGAGATTATCAAAAAGGATCTTCACCTAGATCCTTTTAAATTAAAAATGAAGTTTTAAATCAAT
CTAAAGTATATATGAGTAAACTTGGTCTGACAGTTACCAATGCTTAATCAGTGAGGCACCTATCTCAGCG
ATCTGTCTATTTCGTTCATCCATAGTTGCCTGACTCCCCGTCGTGTAGATAACTACGATACGGGAGGGCT
TACCATCTGGCCCCAGTGCTGCAATGATACCGCGAGACCCACGCTCACCGGCTCCAGATTTATCAGCAAT
AAACCAGCCAGCCGGAAGGGCCGAGCGCAGAAGTGGTCCTGCAACTTTATCCGCCTCCATCCAGTCTATT
AATTGTTGCCGGGAAGCTAGAGTAAGTAGTTCGCCAGTTAATAGTTTGCGCAACGTTGTTGCCATTGCTA
CAGGCATCGTGGTGTCACGCTCGTCGTTTGGTATGGCTTCATTCAGCTCCGGTTCCCAACGATCAAGGCG
AGTTACATGATCCCCCATGTTGTGCAAAAAAGCGGTTAGCTCCTTCGGTCCTCCGATCGTTGTCAGAAGT
AAGTTGGCCGCAGTGTTATCACTCATGGTTATGGCAGCACTGCATAATTCTCTTACTGTCATGCCATCCG
TAAGATGCTTTTCTGTGACTGGTGAGTACTCAACCAAGTCATTCTGAGAATAGTGTATGCGGCGACCGAG
TTGCTCTTGCCCGGCGTCAATACGGGATAATACCGCGCCACATAGCAGAACTTTAAAAGTGCTCATCATT
GGAAAACGTTCTTCGGGGCGAAAACTCTCAAGGATCTTACCGCTGTTGAGATCCAGTTCGATGTAACCCA
CTCGTGCACCCAACTGATCTTCAGCATCTTTTACTTTCACCAGCGTTTCTGGGTGAGCAAAAACAGGAAG
GCAAAATGCCGCAAAAAAGGGAATAAGGGCGACACGGAAATGTTGAATACTCATACTCTTCCTTTTTCAA
TATTATTGAAGCATTTATCAGGGTTATTGTCTCATGAGCGGATACATATTTGAATGTATTTAGAAAAATA
AACAAATAGGGGTTCCGCACACATTTCCCCGAAAAGTGCCACCTGACGTCCCCAGTTGCAAAAGTTGACA
CAACTCTAGATCTGCTTCCAAATATAGAATCATAACAAGGGTTAGGGTGTGATTATATAATATTGGTCTT
AATTGATGTGCTAGGGCTTTAAAAGTTGGTTAAAATAACGCTCTAATGCCTTTTTAATATATTGTCTTTT
TCAAAATCTCAAATCGGACACTTCTTCGTGTATGAGACTCCATTTTTTGGCTCCGTCACGTGATATGTAT
TATCAGCTATAGTGGTGTAAACAAAGTTTTTTACTAGCTGTAATGGCATTTTGTCGGAGTGGTAAATCGC
CTTCTTGTTGTGCGTTCGAGTTCTGGACTCTGCACTGGGCTACTTTGAAAAATACCTCTAATGCGCCGAT
GGTTTAGTGGTAAAATCCATCGTTGCCATCGATGGGCCCCCGGTTCGATTCCGGGTCGGCGCAGGTTGAC
GTGCTGGACTCTCTGGTCGACGGTTTTAGAGCTAGAAATAGCAAGTTAAAATAAGGCTAGTCCGTTATCA
ACTTGAAAAAGTGGCACCGAGTCGGTGCTTTTTTTTACGTCTAAGAAACCATTATTATCATGACATTAAC
CTATAAAAATAGGCGTATCACGAGGCCCAGATCCTCTAGAGTCGAAGCGGCCGCTATGTCTGATAAAAGG
ATGTAACATAGGCAAGCTGCTCGTGAGTGTTGAGTACGAACCTTAGATCCAAATCACCCGCACCCACGGA
TATACTTGCTTGAATATACAGTAGTATGCGGCCGCTTCGACACCATATCATATAAAACTAACAATGCATT
GAATTAATACGAAGACTACCCGTTGCTATCTCCACACCGTTATCTCCACGGTCCAAAGGCTGCTCAATGT
GCTGCATACGTAACGTGGGGTGCAACCTTGAGCACATAGTACTTTTCCGAAAACCGGCGATAATTAAGTG
TGCACTCCAACTTTTCACACTGAGCGTAAAATGTGGAGAAGAAATCGGCACTAAAAAGTCAGGTAGACTG
GAAAATGCGCCATGAAATGAATATCTCTTGCTACAGTAATGCCCAGCATCGAGGGGTATTGTGTCACCAA
CACTATAGTGGCAGCTGAAGCGCTCGTGATTGTAGTATGAGTCTTTATTGGTGATGGGAAGAGTTCACTC
AATATTCTCGTTACTGCCAAAACACCACGGTAATCGGCCAGACACCATGGATGTAGATCACCAAGCCTGT
GAATGTTATTCGAGCTAAAATGCACATGGTTGGTGAAAGGAGTAGTTGCTGTCGAATTCCGTCGTCGCCT
GAGTCATCATTTATTTACCAGTTGGCCACAAACCCTTGACGATCTCGTATGTCCCCTCCGACATACTCCC
GGCCGGCTGGGGTACGTTCGATAGCGCTATCGGCATCGACAAGGTTTGGGTCCCTAGCCGATACCGCACT
ACCTGAGTCACAATCTTCGGAGGTTTAGTCTTCCACATAGCACGGGCAAAAGTGCGTATATATACAAGAG
CGTTTGCCAGCCACAGATTTTCACTCCACACACCACATCACACATACAACCACACACATCCACAATGGAA
CCCGAAACTAAGAAGACCAAGACTGACTCCAAGAAGATTGTTCTTCTCGGCGGCGACTTCTGTGGCCCCG
AGGTGATTGCCGAGGCCGTCAAGGTGCTCAAGTCTGTTGCTGAGGCCTCCGGCACCGAGTTTGTGTTTGA
GGACCGACTCATTGGAGGAGCTGCCATTGAGAAGGAGGGCGAGCCCATCACCGACGCTACTCTCGACATC
TGCCGAAAGGCTGACTCTATTATGCTCGGTGCTGTCGGAGGCGCTGCCAACACCGTATGGACCACTCCCG
ACGGACGAACCGACGTGCGACCCGAGCAGGGTCTCCTCAAGCTGCGAAAGGACCTGAACCTGTACGCCAA
CCTGCGACCCTGCCAGCTGCTGTCGCCCAAGCTCGCCGATCTCTCCCCCATCCGAAACGTTGAGGGCACC
GACTTCATCATTGTCCGAGAGCTCGTCGGAGGTATCTACTTTGGAGAGCGAAAGGAGGATGACGGATCTG
GCGTCGCTTCCGACACCGAGACCTACTCCGTTCCTGAGGTTGAGCGAATTGCCCGAATGGCCGCCTTCCT
GGCCCTTCAGCACAACCCCCCTCTTCCCGTGTGGTCTCTTGACAAGGCCAACGTGCTGGCCTCCTCTCGA
CTTTGGCGAAAGACTGTCACTCGAGTCCTCAAGGACGAATTCCCCCAGCTCGAGCTCAACCACCAGCTGA
TCGACTCGGCCGCCATGATCCTCATCAAGCAGCCCTCCAAGATGAATGGTATCATCATCACCACCAACAT
GTTTGGCGATATCATCTCCGACGAGGCCTCCGTCATCCCCGGTTCTCTGGGTCTGCTGCCCTCCGCCTCT
CTGGCTTCTCTGCCCGACACCAACGAGGCGTTCGGTCTGTACGAGCCCTGTCACGGATCTGCCCCCGATC
TCGGCAAGCAGAAGGTCAACCCCATTGCCACCATTCTGTCTGCCGCCATGATGCTCAAGTTCTCTCTTAA
CATGAAGCCCGCCGGTGACGCTGTTGAGGCTGCCGTCAAGGAGTCCGTCGAGGCTGGTATCACTACCGCC
GATATCGGAGGCTCTTCCTCCACCTCCGAGGTCGGAGACTTGTTGCCAACAAGGTCAAGGAGCTGCTCAA
GAAGGAGTAAGTCGTTTCTACGACGCATTGATGGAAGGAGCAAACTGACGCGCCTGCGGGTTGGTCTACC
GGCAGGGTCCGCTAGTGTATAAGACTCTATAAAAAGGGCCCTGCCCTGCTAATGAAATGATGATTTATAA
TTTACCGGTGTAGCAACCTTGACTAGAAGAAGCAGATTGGGTGTGTTTGTAGTGGAGGACAGTGGTACGT
TTTGGAAACAGTCTTCTTGAAAGTGTCTTGTCTACAGTATATTCACTCATAACCTCAATAGCCAAGGGTG
TAGTCGGTTTATTAAAGGAAGGGAGTTGTGGCTGATGTGGATAGATATCTTTAAGCTGGCGACTGCACCC
AACGAGTGTGGTGGTAGCTTGTTACTGTATATTCGGTAAGATATATTTTGTGGGGTTTTAGTGGTGTTTG
GTAGGTTAGTGCTTGGTATATGAGTTGTAGGCATGACAATTTGGAAAGGGGTGGACTTTGGGAATATTGT
GGGATTTCAATACCTTAGTTTGTACAGGGTAATTGTTACAAATGATACAAAGAACTGTATTTCTTTTCAT
TTGTTTTAATTGGTTGTATATCAAGTCCGTTAGACGAGCTCAGTGCCATGGCTTTTGGCACTGTATTTCA
TTTTTAGAGGTACACTACATTCAGTGAGGTATGGTAAGGTTGAGGGCATAATGAAGGCACCTTGTACTGA
CAGTCACAGACCTCTCACCGAGAATTTTATGAGATATACTCGGGTTCATTTTAGGCTCCGATTCGATTCA
AATTATTACTGTCGAAATCGGTTGAGCATCCGTTGATTTCCGAACAGATCTGGCCCTTTCGTC
Features (pLannotate 1.2.2; 15 found; start..end, strand, type, name):
    137..236     +  misc_feature   bom (fragment): basis of mobility region from pBR322
    242..399     -  CDS            lacZα (fragment): LacZα fragment of β-galactosidase; lacZ fragment
   1740..5843    +  CDS            cas9: CAS9_STRP1 - Also known as csn1 From Streptococcus pyogenes serotype M1.
   5887..6134    +  terminator     CYC1 terminator: S. cerevisiae CYC1; transcription terminator for CYC1
   6175..6197    -  protein_bind   lac operator (fragment): The lac repressor binds to the lac operator to inhibit transcription in E. coli. This inhibition can be relieved by adding lactose or isopropyl-β-D-thiogalactopyranoside (IPTG). lac repressor encoded by lacI
   6201..6231    -  promoter       lac promoter: promoter for the E. coli lac operon
   6246..6267    -  protein_bind   CAP binding site: CAP binding activates transcription in the presence of cAMP. E. coli catabolite activator protein
   6280..6372    -  CDS            lacI (fragment): lac repressor; lacI; The lac repressor binds to the lac operator to inhibit transcription in E. coli. This inhibition can be relieved by adding lactose or isopropyl-β-D-thiogalactopyranoside (IPTG).
   6555..7143    -  rep_origin     ori: high-copy-number ColE1/pMB1/pBR322/pUC origin of replication
   7314..8174    -  CDS            AmpR: β-lactamase; bla; confers resistance to ampicillin, carbenicillin, and related antibiotics
   8175..8266    -  promoter       AmpR promoter: bla
   8672..8742    +  ncRNA          tRNA: Accession: RF00005 - tRNA
   8773..8848    +  misc_RNA       gRNA scaffold: guide RNA scaffold for the Streptococcus pyogenes CRISPR/Cas9 system
   9865..11079   +  CDS            LEU2: LEU3_YARLI - Protein inferred from homology: Swiss-Prot protein existence level 3. Catalyzes the oxidation of 3-carboxy-2-hydroxy-4- methylpentanoate (3-isopropylmalate) to 3-carboxy-4-methyl-2- oxopentanoate. The product decarboxylates to 4-methyl-2 oxopentanoate. From Yarrowia lipolytica (strain CLIB 122 / E 150) (Yeast) (Candida lipolytica).
  11823..35      +  CDS            rop (fragment) (across the origin): Rop protein, which maintains plasmids at low copy number; rop
