[The description below was written by a language model from this plasmid's Addgene catalogue record and pLannotate feature annotations shown in this document.]
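Description:
pCRISPRyl_XPR2 is an all-in-one CRISPR-Cas9 plasmid of about 11.8 kb for the oleaginous yeast Yarrowia lipolytica, built on a pUC19 backbone. In E. coli it is maintained at high copy through the ColE1/pUC origin and selected with ampicillin via the β-lactamase gene. In yeast, selection relies on a LEU2 marker, which the annotation identifies as the Y. lipolytica 3-isopropylmalate dehydrogenase gene that complements leucine auxotrophy. Short remnants of lacZα, lacI, the lac promoter/operator, bom and rop are backbone leftovers with no role in the design. The feature table does not annotate a yeast replication element, so the record does not show how the plasmid is maintained in Y. lipolytica.

The payload has two parts. Streptococcus pyogenes Cas9 is expressed from the strong hybrid UAS1B8-TEF(136) promoter, which is listed in the catalogue fields but not annotated in the feature table, and is terminated by the S. cerevisiae CYC1 terminator. Separately, a guide RNA cassette places a tRNA element just upstream of the S. pyogenes gRNA scaffold, with a gap between them that matches the size of a 20-nucleotide spacer. A tRNA in this position typically supplies RNA polymerase III promoter activity and allows processing of the transcript to release the mature guide, although the record does not describe the sgRNA promoter in full.

The guide targets the XPR2 locus, and the stated purpose is to introduce a double-strand break there. The associated publication concerns standardized markerless gene integration for pathway engineering in Y. lipolytica. This suggests that the cut at XPR2 is used to stimulate integration of separately supplied donor DNA, since no donor sequence is annotated on this plasmid.
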