Addgene plasmid #84609: pCRISPRyl_XPR2
Purpose: Introduces DSB at XPR2 locus in Y. lipolytica
Depositing lab: Ian Wheeldon. Depositing organization: University of California, Riverside. Publication: Standardized markerless gene integration for pathway engineering in Yarrowia lipolytica. Schwartz C, Shabbir-Hussain M, Frogue K, Blenner M, Wheeldon I. ACS Synth Biol. 2016 Dec 19. 10.1021/acssynbio.6b00285 PubMed 27989123.
Backbone
  Vector backbone: pUC19
  Backbone size w/o insert (bp): 2623
  Total vector size (bp): 11822
  Vector type: Yeast Expression, CRISPR, Synthetic Biology
  Selectable markers: LEU2
Growth in bacteria
  Bacterial resistance: Ampicillin, 100 μg/mL
  Growth temperature: 37°C
  Growth strain: DH5alpha
  Copy number: High Copy
Gene/Insert
  Gene/Insert name: Cas9
  gRNA/shRNA sequence: GCTGGACTCTCTGGTCGACG
  Promoter: UAS1B8-TEF(136)
  Cloning method: Restriction Enzyme; 5′ cloning site BssHII (not destroyed); 3′ cloning site NheI (not destroyed)
  Sequencing primers: 5′ TEF; 3′ CYC
Resource information
  A portion of this plasmid was derived from a plasmid made by: Addgene material #44380 (UAS1B8-TEF promoter) is used to express Cas9
Terms and licenses: Academic/Nonprofit Terms; Industry Terms: Not Available to Industry
How to cite: pCRISPRyl_XPR2 was a gift from Ian Wheeldon (Addgene plasmid # 84609 ; http://n2t.net/addgene:84609 ; RRID:Addgene_84609)
