>Addgene plasmid #84609 | pCRISPRyl_XPR2 | addgene partial sequence | sequence record 165401 | AmpSeq-F 5'-ctcatgagcggatacatatttgaa-3'
AAATAAACAAATAGGGGTTCCGCACACATTTCCCCGAAAAGTGCCACCTGACGTCCCCAGTTGCAAAAGT
TGACACAACTCTAGATCTGCTTCCAAATATAGAATCATAACAAGGGTTAGGGTGTGATTATATAATATTG
GTCTTAATTGATGTGCTAGGGCTTTAAAAGTTGGTTAAAATAACGCTCTAATGCCTTTTTAATATATTGT
CTTTTTCAAAATCTCAAATCGGACACTTCTTCGTGTATGAGACTCCATTTTTTGGCTCCGTCACGTGATA
TGTATTATCAGCTATAGTGGTGTAAACAAAGTTTTTTACTAGCTGTAATGGCATTTTGTCGGAGTGGTAA
ATCGCCTTCTTGTTGTGCGTTCGAGTTCTGGACTCTGCACTGGGCTACTTTGAAAAATACCTCTAATGCG
CCGATGGTTTAGTGGTAAAATCCATCGTTGCCATCGATGGGCCCCCGGTTCGATTCCGGGTCGGCGCAGG
TTGACGTGCTGGACTCTCTGGTCGACGGTTTTAGAGCTAGAAATAGCAAGTTAAAATAAGGCTAGTCCGT
TATCAACTTGAAAAAGTGGCACCGAGTCGGTGCTTTTTTTTACGTCTAAGAAACCATTATTATCATGACA
TTAACCTATAAAAATAGGCGTATCACGAGGCCCAGATCCTCTAGAGTCGAAGCGGCCGCTATGTCTGATA
AAAGGATGTAACATAGGCAAGCTGCTCGTGAGTGTTGAGTACGAACCTTAGATCCAAATCACCCGCACCC
ACGGATATACTTGCTTGAATATACAGTAGTATGCGGCCGCTTCGACACCATATCATATAAAACTAACAAT
GCATTGAATTAATACGAAGACTACCCGTTGCTATCTCCACACCGTTATCTCCACGGTCCAAAGGCTGCTC
AATGTGCTGCATACGTAACGTGGGG
