>Addgene plasmid #84609 | pCRISPRyl_XPR2 | addgene partial sequence | sequence record 165407 | CYC1 5'-GCGTGAATGTAAGCGTGAC-3'
GCTTACACCTTTCGCTTCTTCTTGGGGTCGGCTCGAGAGTCGCCGCCCAGCTGAGACAGGTCGATTCGGG
TCTCGTACAGGCCGGTGATAGACTGGTGGATCAGGGTGGCGTCCAGCACCTCCTTGGTAGAGGTGTATCG
CTTTCGGTCGATGGTGGTGTCGAAGTACTTGAAGGCAGCGGGGGCTCCCAGGTTGGTCAGGGTGAACAGG
TGAATGATGTTCTCAGCCTGCTCTCGAATGGGCTTGTCTCGGTGCTTGTTGTAAGCAGACAGCACCTTAT
CCAGGTTGGCGTCAGCCAGGATCACTCGCTTAGAGAACTCAGAGATCTGCTCGATGATCTCGTCCAGGTA
GTGCTTATGCTGCTCCACGAAGAGCTGCTTCTGCTCGTTATCCTCGGGAGAGCCCTTCAGCTTCTCGTAA
TGGGAGGCGAGGTACAGGAAGTTGACGTACTTGGAGGGCAGGGCCAGCTCGTTTCCCTTCTGCAGCTCGC
CGGCAGAGGCCAGCATTCGCTTTCGTCCGTTCTCCAGCTCGAACAGAGAGTACTTGGGGAGCTTGATAAT
CAGATCTTTCTTCACCTCCTTGTATCCCTTGGCCTCCAGGAAGTCAATGGGGTTCTTCTCGAAAGAAGAT
CGCTCCATGATGGTAATGCCCAGCAGCTCCTTCACAGACTTCAGCTTCTTAGACTTGCCCTTCTCCACCT
TGGCCACCACCAGCACAGAGTAAGCCACGGTGGGAGAGTCGAAACCTCCGTACTTCTTGGGGTCCCAGTC
CTTCTTTCGGGCGATCAGCTTGTCAGAGTTTCGCTTGGGCAGGATGGACTCCTTAGAGAAACCTCCGGTC
TGCACCTCGGTCTTCTTCACGATGTTCACCTGGGGCATAGACAGCACCTTTCGCACGGTGGCGAAGTCTC
GTCCCTTGTCCCACACGATCTCACCGGTCTCTCCGTTGGTCTCAATGAGGGG
